>Addgene plasmid #208395 | pBABE-puro-Halo-hMRE11(DB1Δ/DB2Δ) | addgene full sequence | sequence record 412499 | Addgene NGS Result
GGTGCACGAGTGGGTTACATCGAACTGGATCTCAACAGCGGTAAGATCCTTGAGAGTTTTCGCCCCGAAG
AACGTTTTCCAATGATGAGCACTTTTAAAGTTCTGCTATGTGGCGCGGTATTATCCCGTATTGACGCCGG
GCAAGAGCAACTCGGTCGCCGCATACACTATTCTCAGAATGACTTGGTTGAGTACTCACCAGTCACAGAA
AAGCATCTTACGGATGGCATGACAGTAAGAGAATTATGCAGTGCTGCCATAACCATGAGTGATAACACTG
CGGCCAACTTACTTCTGACAACGATCGGAGGACCGAAGGAGCTAACCGCTTTTTTGCACAACATGGGGGA
TCATGTAACTCGCCTTGATCGTTGGGAACCGGAGCTGAATGAAGCCATACCAAACGACGAGCGTGACACC
ACGATGCCTGTAGCAATGGCAACAACGTTGCGCAAACTATTAACTGGCGAACTACTTACTCTAGCTTCCC
GGCAACAATTAATAGACTGGATGGAGGCGGATAAAGTTGCAGGACCACTTCTGCGCTCGGCCCTTCCGGC
TGGCTGGTTTATTGCTGATAAATCTGGAGCCGGTGAGCGTGGGTCTCGCGGTATCATTGCAGCACTGGGG
CCAGATGGTAAGCCCTCCCGTATCGTAGTTATCTACACGACGGGGAGTCAGGCAACTATGGATGAACGAA
ATAGACAGATCGCTGAGATAGGTGCCTCACTGATTAAGCATTGGTAACTGTCAGACCAAGTTTACTCATA
TATACTTTAGATTGATTTGCGGCCGCAAAAGGATCTAGGTGAAGATCCTTTTTGATAATCTCATGACCAA
AATCCCTTAACGTGAGTTTTCGTTCCACTGAGCGTCAGACCCCGTAGAAAAGATCAAAGGATCTTCTTGA
GATCCTTTTTTTCTGCGCGTAATCTGCTGCTTGCAAACAAAAAAACCACCGCTACCAGCGGTGGTTTGTT
TGCCGGATCAAGAGCTACCAACTCTTTTTCCGAAGGTAACTGGCTTCAGCAGAGCGCAGATACCAAATAC
TGTTCTTCTAGTGTAGCCGTAGTTAGGCCACCACTTCAAGAACTCTGTAGCACCGCCTACATACCTCGCT
CTGCTAATCCTGTTACCAGTGGCTGCTGCCAGTGGCGATAAGTCGTGTCTTACCGGGTTGGACTCAAGAC
GATAGTTACCGGATAAGGCGCAGCGGTCGGGCTGAACGGGGGGTTCGTGCACACAGCCCAGCTTGGAGCG
AACGACCTACACCGAACTGAGATACCTACAGCGTGAGCTATGAGAAAGCGCCACGCTTCCCGAAGGGAGA
AAGGCGGACAGGTATCCGGTAAGCGGCAGGGTCGGAACAGGAGAGCGCACGAGGGAGCTTCCAGGGGGAA
ACGCCTGGTATCTTTATAGTCCTGTCGGGTTTCGCCACCTCTGACTTGAGCGTCGATTTTTGTGATGCTC
GTCAGGGGGGCGGAGCCTATGGAAAAACGCCAGCAACGCGGCCTTTTTACGGTTCCTGGCCTTTTGCTGG
CCTTTTGCTCACATGTTCTTTCCTGCGTTATCCCCTGATTCTGTGGATAACCGTATTACCGCCTTTGAGT
GAGCTGATACCGCTCGCCGCAGCCGAACGACCGAGCGCAGCGAGTCAGTGAGCGAGGAAGCGGAAGAGCG
CCCAATACGCAAACCGCCTCTCCCCGCGCGTTGGCCGATTCATTAATGCAACTATGGCCATTTAATGTAA
ATACTTAAGAAAAAAAACCAAATTAATTTTGATACATGCTGCATGTGAAAGACCCCCGCTGACGGGTAGT
CAATCACTCAGAGGAGACCCTCCCAAGGAACAGCGAGACCACAAGTCGGATGCAACTGCAAGAGGGTTTA
TTGGATACACGGGTACCCGGGCGACTCAGTCAATCGGAGGACTGGCGCCCCGAGTGAGGGGTTGTGGGCT
CTTTTATTGAGCTCGGGGAGCAGAAGCGCGCGAACAGAAGCGAGAAGCGAACTGATTGGTTAGTTCAAAT
AAGGCACAGGGTCATTTCAGGTCCTTGGGGCACCCTGGAAACATCTGATGGTTCTCTAGAAACTGCTGAG
GGCTGGACCGCATCTGGGGACCATCTGTTCTTGGCCCTGAGCCGGGGCAGGAACTGCTTACCACAGATAT
CCTGTTTGGCCCATATTCAGCTGTTCCATCTGTTCTTGGCCCTGAGCCGGGGCAGGAACTGCTTACCACA
GATATCCTGTTTGGCCCATATTCAGCTGTTCCATCTGTTCCTGACCTTGATCTGAACTTCTCTATTCTCA
GTTATGTATTTTTCCATGCCTTGCAAAATGGCGTTACTTAAGCTAGCTTGCCAAACCTACAGGTGGGGTC
TTTCATTCCCCCCTTTTTCTGGAGACTAAATAAAATCTTTTATTTTATCGATGCATGGGGTCGTGCGCTC
CTTTCGGTCGGGCGCTGCGGGTCGTGGGGCGGGCGTCAGGCACCGGGCTTGCGGGTCATGCACCAGGTGC
GCGGTCCTTCGGGCACCTCGACGTCGGCGGTGACGGTGAAGCCGAGCCGCTCGTAGAAGGGGAGGTTGCG
GGGCGCGGAGGTCTCCAGGAAGGCGGGCACCCCGGCGCGCTCGGCCGCCTCCACTCCGGGGAGCACGACG
GCGCTGCCCAGACCCTTGCCCTGGTGGTCGGGCGAGACGCCGACGGTGGCCAGGAACCACGCGGGCTCCT
TGGGCCGGTGCGGCGCCAGGAGGCCTTCCATCTGTTGCTGCGCGGCCAGCCGGGAACCGCTCAACTCGGC
CATGCGCGGGCCGATCTCGGCGAACACCGCCCCCGCTTCGACGCTCTCCGGCGTGGTCCAGACCGCCACC
GCGGCGCCGTCGTCCGCGACCCACACCTTGCCGATGTCGAGCCCGACGCGCGTGAGGAAGAGTTCTTGCA
GCTCGGTGACCCGCTCGATGTGGCGGTCCGGATCGACGGTGTGGCGCGTGGCGGGGTAGTCGGCGAACGC
GGCGGCGAGGGTGCGTACGGCCCTGGGGACGTCGTCGCGGGTGGCGAGGCGCACCGTGGGCTTGTACTCG
GTCATGGTAAGCTTTTTGCAAAAGCCTAGGCCTCCAAAAAAGCCTCCTCACTACTTCTGGAATAGCTCAG
AGGCCGAGGCGGCCTCGGCCTCTGCATAAATAAAAAAAATTAGTCAGCCATGGGGCGGAGAATGGGCGGA
ACTGGGCGGAGTTAGGGGCGGGATGGGCGGAGTTAGGGGCGGGACTATGGTTGCTGACTAATTGAGATGC
ATGCTTTGCATACTTCTGCCTGCTGGGGAGCCTGGGGACTTTCCACACCTGGTTGCTGACTAATTGAGAT
GCATGCTTTGCATACTTCTGCCTGCTGGGGAGCCTGGGGACTTTCCACACCCTAACTGACACACATTCCA
CAGGGTCGACTGCAGAATTCGAACCTTAGGAAGGCTGCTGTCTTGTAGATTTAAAGGCATCTATAATAGA
CATATTTCTAGATGCTGACACAGCAGTCTTTGAGTTCCTGCTACGGGTAGAAGTCTCCAGACCAGTGTCT
GCTCTTCCTCTTTGAGACCCTCCTCTCGATGCTGAATTCTGCCCTCTTCCACCTCTTCGACCTCTTCCTC
GGCCTCTTCCTTTGTTGGTTGCTGCTGAGATGCTATCATCAGAGTCATTAGCCATCTGTTCTGCTAAATC
TATACTCATAAGGTCATCAGCACTAAAGGCAGAAGCAGACTCCTCTGACTGAGATCTGAGTGCTCTGGCC
CTGGTCATAGCCTCACGGACTTCATCATCTTCTTCATTAGTATTTTTTTGTCTGGTTTCTCTGAAACGAC
GTACCTCCTCATCGATTTTGTCTTCGAGGGCATCAATGTGACGTTCTTTAAGAAATCGCTGTGTTTTTTC
CAACTGGTATTTCACTAATTCCTCAATGGCATCTTTCTCCTCCTTGTCCACAAATTCTTGTACTGCTTCA
CCCATCCCTCTTTCTGTTAGCAGTGAGAGCTGCACATTCTTCTCTGCGGTTTGAAAGTACTGTTTTACAA
GATCTTCTACCCTTAAAGTTGTTCCTTCTTGTTCTCTATGCCTGAAAAAATGGATAATGTCTTTTGGATT
AGCTACCCGATCCACAAATTTCTGGCTAAAGCGAAGAACACTGAAAGGTTCAAAACCTCCACTATAGTCC
ACTCGCAGTCGTACAAGAGGCTTCTCTGGCTGGTGAGAATTACCCAGACGTTCCCGTTCAGCATTTTCAA
GCATTTCTTCAATCTTCTCCAAACAGAAGCTTTGTATGGCTTGGGTTACTTTAGGATTATCTGGGTTAAA
AATGTCTGGATGATTAGCTAGAACAATATCCTCCATGAAAAACTGCCGCACTGTGTGAAGAGGAATTTTA
TGCATATTCATCTTCCTCCCTTTAATACGCAGCAAACCAACATGTTTCTTTACAGCTTCTCCTGGGGAAA
GAGAAGTAACCACTGAGCTTCCAGGTTGTGAGATATAAAACAGCTGTTGTTCATTTTTGGTTGGAGCTAT
TTTACACTCATGTTCATGGCCCCAGATAACAAGATCAATGAAGTCATCCAAAAATTGTTCTGGAATGAAG
TTAGTACTTCCATGTTTACTCCTGTTCTGATGAATCACAAATAAGTTAAACCAAGAGTTCTCATCTTCCT
TTGGTCTCAACATTGTTACTTTTTTATTGACAAACATTCGATAGAGCCTTTCATCTGGAATGGATCCTAA
ACCATATAGCGCAATCTTTGTGCTTCCTTTTTGAAGCAAAACCGGACTAATGTCTATCTTCTCCACAGAC
ATTGAACGTCCAAAGTGATTTACAAATCCAGCACAACTTAAAATGTCCAAGGCACAAAGTGCATCTGCCC
CTGTGGGATCGTCATGATTGCCATGAATACTAAACACTGGAATTGAAATGTTGAGGTTGCCATCTTGATA
GTTCACCCATGGAAACTTACTAAAACCAAAGTTGACTGACTGATCACTGAGAATTTCAAACTGGACAGGC
CGATCACCCATACAATATTTTCTTAATAACTCGAGGCAGGTATGTAATGTTTTCCTTGAGGGCTTATTTT
CATGAAAAAGATCACCACCTAACAAAATAAAATCCACTTCATTTTCCTGGGCAAGTCTTAAAATTTCATC
GAGTGTTACAAACGTATCATTTCCTCTGACTGCATCTTTCTCCATAAATCCAAGATGAATATCTGTTGCA
ACTAATATTTTAAATGTGTTTTCATCATCAAGTGCATCTGCAGTACTCATCTTCGAAGCTTGAGCTCGAG
ATCTGTTATCGCTCTGAAAGTACAGATCCTCAGTGGTTGGCTCACCGGAAATCTCCAGAGTAGACAGCCA
GCGCGCGATCTCGCTGCCGATCAGGTCCGGGTTGTCTTCTTGCAGCAGATTCAGACCCGGGCCGATGTCC
ACAGCCTTGCAGTTAGGCAGGCTTTTGGCCAGGCGAGCGGCTTCGGCCGGTGGGATCAGAACGCCTGGGG
TGCCCCAGAACAGCAGCTTCGGGACAGGGGACTGGTGCAGCCAGTCCATGTATTCTTCGACCAGCGCGAC
GATGTTCGCTGGCTCACCGGCGATTGGCAGCTCGTTTGGGAAGCGCCACAGTGGCTCGCGGTCAACAGGA
TTCAGGAACGGCTCGCGGTAATGGTCCATCTCGACTTCAGTCAGCGGGCGGACGACACCCATCGGCAGCG
TACCCTCGATAAAAACGTTCTGATCGATGATCAGCTTGCGGCCGACGTCGGTGGTGCGGAAGGCCTGGAA
GGTCTCGCGGGCAAATTCTGGCCATTCGTCCCAGGTCGGGATAGGGCGGATGAACTCCATAAATGCAATA
CCTTTGACGCGCTCTGGATTGCGCTTGGCCCAGTGGAAACCCAGAGCGGAGCCCCAGTCGTGAATGACCA
GGACGACCTCTTCCAGACCCAGGGCTTCGATGAAGGCATCCATGAAGCGGACGTGGTCGTCGAAGAAATA
ACCCAGGTCTGGTTTGTCGGATTTGCCCATACCGATCAGGTCTGGAGCAATGCAGCGATGGGTCGGTGCA
ACATGCGGGATGATGTTGCGCCACACGTAGGAGGAGGTCGGGTTACCGTGCAGGAACAGCACAGGGGTGC
CATCGCGCGGACCAACATCGACGTAGTGCATGCGCTCGCCCAGGACTTCCACATAATGGGGGTCGAATGG
AAAGCCAGTACCGATTTCTGCCATGGTGGCGACCGGTAGCGTACCACCACACTGGGATCCGGCCGGCGCC
TAGAGAAGGAGTGAGGGCTGGATAAAGGGAGGATCGAGGCGGGGTCGAACGAGGAGGTTCAAGGGGGAGA
GACGGGGCGGATGGAGGAAGAGGAGGCGGAGGCTTAGGGTGTACAAAGGGCTTGACCCAGGGAGGGGGGT
CAAAAGCCAAGGCTTCCCAGGTCACGATGTAGGGGACCTGGTCTGGGTGTCCATGCGGGCCAGGTGAAAA
GACCTTGATCTTAACCTGGGTGATGAGGTCTCGGTTAAAGGTGCCGTCTCGCGGCCATCCGACGTTAAAG
GTTGGCCATTCTGCAGAGCAGAAGGTAACCCAACGTCTCTTCTTGACATCTACCGACTGGTTGTGAGCGA
TCCGCTCGACATCTTTCCAGTGACCTAAGGTCAAACTTAAGGGAGTGGTAACAGTCTGGCCCTAATTTTC
AGACAAATACAGAAACACAGTCAGACAGAGACAACACAGAACGATGCTGCAGCGCTGCAGCAGACAAGAC
GCGCGGCTTCGGTTCCAAACCGAAAGCAAAAATTCAGACGGAGGCGGGAACTGTTTTAGGTTCTCGTCTC
CTACCAGAACCACATATCCTGACGGGGTCGGATTCCACATCGACTCCCTTCCTCAGGTCGGGCCACAAAA
ACGGCCCCCAAAGTCCCTGGGACGTCTCCCAGGGTTGCGGCCGGGTGTTCAGAACTCGTCAGTTCCACCA
CGGGTCCGCCAGATACAGAGCTAGTTAGCTAACTAGTACCGACGCAGGCGCATAAAATCAGTCATAGACA
CTAGACAATCGGACAGACACAGATAAGTTGCTGGCCAGCTTGCCTCCCGGTGGTGGGTCGGTGGTCCCTG
GGCAGGGGTCTCCCGATCCCGGACGAGCCCCCAAATGAAAGACCCCCGCTGACGGGTAGTCAATCACTCA
GAGGAGACCCTCCCAAGGAACAGCGAGACCACAAGTCGGATGCAACTGCAAGAGGGTTTATTGGATACAC
GGGTACCCGGGCGACTCAGTCAATCGGAGGACTGGCGCCCCGAGTGAGGGGTTGTGGGCTCTTTTATTGA
GCTCGGGGAGCAGAAGCGCGCGAACAGAAGCGAGAAGCGAACTGATTGGTTAGTTCAAATAAGGCACAGG
GTCATTTCAGGTCCTTGGGGCACCCTGGAAACATCTGATGGTTCTCTAGAAACTGCTGAGGGCTGGACCG
CATCTGGGGACCATCTGTTCTTGGCCCTGAGCCGGGGCAGGAACTGCTTACCACAGATATCCTGTTTGGC
CCATATTCAGCTGTTCCATCTGTTCTTGGCCCTGAGCCGGGGCAGGAACTGCTTACCACAGATATCCTGT
TTGGCCCATATTCAGGCTGCAGGTGGCACTTTTCGGGGAAATGTGCGCGGAACCCCTATTTGTTTATTTT
TCTAAATACATTCAAATATGTATCCGCTCATGAGACAATAACCCTGATAAATGCTTCAATAATATTGAAA
AAGGAAGAGTATGAGTATTCAACATTTCCGTGTCGCCCTTATTCCCTTTTTTGCGGCATTTTGCCTTCCT
GTTTTTGCTCACCCAGAAACGCTGGTGAAAGTAAAAGATGCTGAAGATCAGTTG
Features (pLannotate 1.2.2; 16 found; start..end, strand, type, name):
    907..1495    +  rep_origin     ori: high-copy-number ColE1/pMB1/pBR322/pUC origin of replication
   1678..1730    +  CDS            lacI (fragment): lac repressor; lacI; The lac repressor binds to the lac operator to inhibit transcription in E. coli. This inhibition can be relieved by adding lactose or isopropyl-β-D-thiogalactopyranoside (IPTG).
   1796..2265    -  LTR            LTR: long terminal repeat from Moloney murine leukemia virus
   2266..2387    -  LTR            3' LTR (ΔU3) (fragment): self-inactivating 3' long terminal repeat (LTR) from Moloney murine leukemia virus
   2486..3085    -  CDS            PuroR: puromycin N-acetyltransferase; pac from Streptomyces alboniger; confers resistance to puromycin
   3095..3424    -  promoter       SV40 promoter: SV40 enhancer and early promoter
   3435..3453    -  misc_feature   MCS (fragment): multiple cloning site
   3459..5300    -  CDS            MRE11 (fragment): MRE11_HUMAN - Also known as HNGS1, MRE11A. Experimental evidence at protein level: Swiss-Prot protein existence level 1. Component of the MRN complex, which plays a central role in double-strand break (DSB) repair, DNA recombination, maintenance of telomere integrity and meiosis (PubMed:9651580, PubMed:9590181, PubMed:9705271, PubMed:11741547, PubMed:29670289). The complex possesses single-strand endonuclease activity and double-strand- specific 3'-5' exonuclease activity, which are provided by MRE11 (PubMed:9651580, PubMed:9590181, PubMed:9705271, PubMed:11741547, PubMed:29670289). RAD50 may
   5302..5324    -  misc_feature   MCS (fragment): multiple cloning site
   5331..5351    -  CDS            TEV site: tobacco etch virus (TEV) protease recognition and cleavage site
   5365..6254    -  CDS            HaloTag® (fragment): modified bacterial dehalogenase that forms covalent bonds with chloroalkane derivatives
   6295..6711    -  CDS            gag (truncated): truncated Moloney murine leukemia virus (MMLV) gag gene lacking the start codon
   6778..7052    -  misc_feature   MESV Ψ (fragment): packaging signal of murine embryonic stem cell virus
   7176..7645    -  LTR            LTR: long terminal repeat from Moloney murine leukemia virus
   7676..7780    +  promoter       AmpR promoter: bla
   7781..747     +  CDS            AmpR (across the origin): β-lactamase; bla; confers resistance to ampicillin, carbenicillin, and related antibiotics
