[The description below was written by a language model from this plasmid's Addgene catalogue record and pLannotate feature annotations shown in this document.]
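Description:
pBABE-puro-Halo-hMRE11(DB1Δ/DB2Δ) is a Moloney murine leukemia virus-based retroviral expression plasmid of about 7.9 kb, built on a pBABE-Puro-Halo backbone and intended for making stable mammalian cell lines by retroviral infection. In bacteria it is maintained through a high-copy ColE1/pUC-type origin and selected with ampicillin via the β-lactamase gene and its native promoter. The catalogue also lists "Luciferase" among the vector types, but no luciferase feature appears in the annotated sequence.

The retroviral cassette is flanked by MMLV long terminal repeats. Downstream of the 5′ LTR lie a packaging signal (Ψ) and a truncated gag segment lacking its start codon, which together support efficient encapsidation of the transcript when the plasmid is introduced into a packaging cell line. No separate internal promoter is annotated upstream of the fusion gene, so expression is presumably driven from the 5′ LTR, as is usual for pBABE vectors. The payload is an N-terminal HaloTag, a modified dehalogenase that bonds covalently to chloroalkane ligands for fluorescent labelling or capture, followed by a TEV protease cleavage site and the human MRE11 coding sequence. MRE11 is the nuclease subunit of the MRN complex that acts in double-strand break repair. This version carries the DB1Δ/DB2Δ mutation; the record does not define these deletions further, and the annotation detects MRE11 only as a partial match, consistent with deleted segments. The insert was introduced by Gateway cloning. Downstream, an SV40 enhancer/early promoter drives puromycin N-acetyltransferase, allowing puromycin selection of transduced cells. The associated work concerns MRE11 and the release of cGAS from nucleosome sequestration during tumorigenesis, so the construct likely serves as a mutant comparator in such studies.
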