Addgene plasmid #208395: pBABE-puro-Halo-hMRE11(DB1Δ/DB2Δ)
Purpose: To generate stable cell line expressing Halo-human MRE11(DB1Δ/DB2Δ) by Retroviral infection.
Depositing lab: Gaorav Gupta. Depositing organization: University of North Carolina at Chapel Hill. Publication: MRE11 liberates cGAS from nucleosome sequestration during tumorigenesis. Cho MG, Kumar RJ, Lin CC, Boyer JA, Shahir JA, Fagan-Solis K, Simpson DA, Fan C, Foster CE, Goddard AM, Lerner LM, Ellington SW, Wang Q, Wang Y, Ho AY, Liu P, Perou CM, Zhang Q, McGinty RK, Purvis JE, Gupta GP. Nature. 2024 Jan 10. doi: 10.1038/s41586-023-06889-6. PubMed 38200309.
Backbone
  Vector backbone: pBABE-Puro-Halo
  Vector type: Mammalian Expression, Retroviral, Luciferase
Growth in bacteria
  Bacterial resistance: Ampicillin, 100 μg/mL
  Growth temperature: 37°C
  Growth strain: NEB Stable
  Copy number: High Copy
Gene/Insert
  Gene/Insert name: Human MRE11
  Species: H. sapiens (human)
  Mutation: DB1delta/DB2delta
  Entrez Gene: MRE11 (a.k.a. ATLD, HNGS1, MRE11A, MRE11B)
  Cloning method: Gateway Cloning
  Sequencing primers: 5′ Unknown
Terms and licenses: Academic/Nonprofit Terms; Industry Terms: Not Available to Industry
How to cite: pBABE-puro-Halo-hMRE11(DB1Δ/DB2Δ) was a gift from Gaorav Gupta (Addgene plasmid # 208395 ; http://n2t.net/addgene:208395 ; RRID:Addgene_208395)
